Addgene plasmid #214292: pMAL-MBP-Rac1-Q61L
Purpose: Express constitutively active Rac1 fused with MBP
Depositing lab: Cliff Stains. Depositing organization: University of Virginia. Publication: Standardized Parts for Activation of Small GTPase Signaling in Living Cells. He Y, Faulkner BM, Roberti MA, Bassford DK, Stains C. Angew Chem Int Ed Engl. 2024 Jul 26:e202403499. doi: 10.1002/anie.202403499. PubMed 39058298.
Backbone
  Vector backbone: pMAL-c5X-His
  Backbone manufacturer: Genephore
  Backbone size w/o insert (bp): 5695
  Vector type: Bacterial Expression
Growth in bacteria
  Bacterial resistance: Ampicillin, 100 μg/mL
  Growth temperature: 37°C
  Growth strain: NEB Stable
  Copy number: High Copy
Gene/Insert
  Gene/Insert name: Constitutively active Rac1
  Species: H. sapiens (human)
  Insert size (bp): 540
  Mutation: Rac1-Q61L
  Entrez Gene: RAC1 (a.k.a. MIG5, MRD48, Rac-1, TC-25, p21-Rac1)
  Promoter: Tac
  Tag / fusion protein: Maltose-binding protein (MBP) (N terminal on insert)
  Cloning method: Restriction Enzyme; 5′ cloning site NdeI (not destroyed); 3′ cloning site BamHI (not destroyed)
Terms and licenses: Academic/Nonprofit Terms; Industry Terms: Not Available to Industry
How to cite: pMAL-MBP-Rac1-Q61L was a gift from Cliff Stains (Addgene plasmid # 214292 ; http://n2t.net/addgene:214292 ; RRID:Addgene_214292)
