[The description below was written by a language model from this plasmid's Addgene catalogue record and pLannotate feature annotations shown in this document.]
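Description:
pMAL-MBP-Rac1-Q61L is a bacterial expression plasmid built on the pMAL-c5X-His backbone for producing a constitutively active form of the human small GTPase Rac1 as a fusion to maltose-binding protein in E. coli. The sequenced plasmid is about 6.2 kb. It replicates from a ColE1/pMB1-type origin and is selected with ampicillin through the β-lactamase gene. The catalogue lists it as high copy, although the feature table also shows a rop gene and pBR322-derived bom fragments, elements that normally moderate copy number.

The expression cassette is driven by the tac promoter, a strong trp/lac hybrid, followed by a lac operator. A lacI gene under the lacIq promoter on the same plasmid supplies abundant repressor, so transcription stays low until it is induced with IPTG. The first coding region is a malE variant lacking its signal sequence, which keeps MBP and its fusion partner in the cytosol. Downstream lies the roughly 540 bp Rac1 insert, cloned between NdeI and BamHI sites that both remain intact, and annotated as a fragment of Rac1 carrying Q61L. This substitution impairs GTP hydrolysis and so locks the GTPase in its active, GTP-bound state. The rrnB T1 and T2 terminators close the transcription unit. The backbone name implies a His tag, but none is annotated in the feature table, and the record does not say whether one is present in the final fusion.

The N-terminal MBP typically improves solubility and allows amylose-affinity purification. The stated purpose is simply expression of MBP-fused constitutively active Rac1, and the plasmid was deposited with work on standardized parts for activating small GTPase signaling in living cells.
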