Features (pLannotate 1.2.2; 17 found; start..end, strand, type, name):
     24..40      +  protein_bind   lac operator: The lac repressor binds to the lac operator to inhibit transcription in E. coli. This inhibition can be relieved by adding lactose or isopropyl-β-D-thiogalactopyranoside (IPTG). lac repressor encoded by lacI
    110..1210    +  CDS            MBP: maltose binding protein from E. coli; malE (mutated); This version of the gene does not encode a signal sequence, so MBP will remain in the cytosol.
   1280..1825    +  CDS            Rac1 (Q61L) (fragment): constitutively active mutant of human Rac family small GTPase 1
   1882..1968    +  terminator     rrnB T1 terminator: Escherichia coli rrnB; transcription terminator T1 from the E. coli rrnB gene
   2060..2087    +  terminator     rrnB T2 terminator: transcription terminator T2 from the E. coli rrnB gene
   2134..2205    +  promoter       AmpR promoter: bla
   2206..3066    +  CDS            AmpR: β-lactamase; bla; confers resistance to ampicillin, carbenicillin, and related antibiotics
   3154..3742    +  rep_origin     ori: high-copy-number ColE1/pMB1/pBR322/pUC origin of replication
   3928..3980    -  misc_feature   bom (fragment): basis of mobility region from pBR322
   3991..4010    -  misc_feature   bom (fragment): basis of mobility region from pBR322
   4112..4303    -  CDS            rop: Rop protein, which maintains plasmids at low copy number; rop
   4320..4700    +  CDS            YPB1_ECOLX: Protein predicted: Swiss-Prot protein existence level 4. From Escherichia coli.
   4799..4876    +  promoter       lacIq promoter: lacI (mutant); In the lacIq allele, a single base change in the promoter boosts expression of the lacI gene about 10-fold.
   4877..5959    +  CDS            lacI: lac repressor; lacI; The lac repressor binds to the lac operator to inhibit transcription in E. coli. This inhibition can be relieved by adding lactose or isopropyl-β-D-thiogalactopyranoside (IPTG).
   5972..5993    +  protein_bind   CAP binding site: CAP binding activates transcription in the presence of cAMP. E. coli catabolite activator protein
   6012..6029    +  promoter       tet promoter (fragment): E. coli promoter for tetracycline efflux protein gene
   6202..16      +  promoter       tac promoter (across the origin): strong E. coli promoter; hybrid between the trp and lac UV5 promoters
>Addgene plasmid #214292 | pMAL-MBP-Rac1-Q61L | addgene full sequence | sequence record 422234 | Addgene NGS Result
ATCGGCTCGTATAATGTGTGGAATTGTGAGCGGATAACAATTTCACACAGGAAACAGCCAGTCCGTTTAG
GTGTTTTCACGAGCAATTGACCAACAAGGACCATAGATTATGAAAATCGAAGAAGGTAAACTGGTAATCT
GGATTAACGGCGATAAAGGCTATAACGGTCTCGCTGAAGTCGGTAAGAAATTCGAGAAAGATACCGGAAT
TAAAGTCACCGTTGAGCATCCGGATAAACTGGAAGAGAAATTCCCACAGGTTGCGGCAACTGGCGATGGC
CCTGACATTATCTTCTGGGCACACGACCGCTTTGGTGGCTACGCTCAATCTGGCCTGTTGGCTGAAATCA
CCCCGGACAAAGCGTTCCAGGACAAGCTGTATCCGTTTACCTGGGATGCCGTACGTTACAACGGCAAGCT
GATTGCTTACCCGATCGCTGTTGAAGCGTTATCGCTGATTTATAACAAAGATCTGCTGCCGAACCCGCCA
AAAACCTGGGAAGAGATCCCGGCGCTGGATAAAGAACTGAAAGCGAAAGGTAAGAGCGCGCTGATGTTCA
ACCTGCAAGAACCGTACTTCACCTGGCCGCTGATTGCTGCTGACGGGGGTTATGCGTTCAAGTATGAAAA
CGGCAAGTACGACATTAAAGACGTGGGCGTGGATAACGCTGGCGCGAAAGCGGGTCTGACCTTCCTGGTT
GACCTGATTAAAAACAAACACATGAATGCAGACACCGATTACTCCATCGCAGAAGCTGCCTTTAATAAAG
GCGAAACAGCGATGACCATCAACGGCCCGTGGGCATGGTCCAACATCGACACCAGCAAAGTGAATTATGG
TGTAACGGTACTGCCGACCTTCAAGGGTCAACCATCCAAACCGTTCGTTGGCGTGCTGAGCGCAGGTATT
AACGCCGCCAGTCCGAACAAAGAGCTGGCAAAAGAGTTCCTCGAAAACTATCTGCTGACTGATGAAGGTC
TGGAAGCGGTTAATAAAGACAAACCGCTGGGTGCCGTAGCGCTGAAGTCTTACGAGGAAGAGTTGGTGAA
AGATCCGCGTATTGCCGCCACTATGGAAAACGCCCAGAAAGGTGAAATCATGCCGAACATCCCGCAGATG
TCCGCTTTCTGGTATGCCGTGCGTACTGCGGTGATCAACGCCGCCAGCGGTCGTCAGACTGTCGATGAAG
CCCTGAAAGACGCGCAGACTAATTCGAGCTCGAACAACAACAACAATAACAATAACAACAACCTCGGGAT
CGAGGGAAGGATTTCACATATGCAGGCCATCAAGTGTGTGGTGGTGGGAGACGGAGCTGTAGGTAAAACT
TGCCTACTGATCAGTTACACAACCAATGCATTTCCTGGAGAATATATCCCTACTGTCTTTGACAATTATT
CTGCCAATGTTATGGTAGATGGAAAACCGGTGAATCTGGGCTTATGGGATACAGCTGGACTAGAAGATTA
TGACAGATTACGCCCCCTATCCTATCCGCAAACAGATGTGTTCTTAATTTGCTTTTCCCTTGTGAGTCCT
GCATCATTTGAAAATGTCCGTGCAAAGTGGTATCCTGAGGTGCGGCACCACTGTCCCAACACTCCCATCA
TCCTAGTGGGAACTAAACTTGATCTTAGGGATGATAAAGACACGATCGAGAAACTGAAGGAGAAGAAGCT
GACTCCCATCACCTATCCGCAGGGTCTAGCCATGGCTAAGGAGATTGGTGCTGTAAAATACCTGGAGTGC
TCGGCGCTCACACAGCGAGGCCTCAAGACAGTGTTTGACGAAGCGATCCGAGCAGTCCTCTGCCCGCCTC
CCGTGTAAGGATCCGAATTCCCTGCAGGTAATCATCATCATCACCACCACTAAATAAGCTTCAAATAAAA
CGAAAGGCTCAGTCGAAAGACTGGGCCTTTCGTTTTATCTGTTGTTTGTCGGTGAACGCTCTCCTGAGTA
GGACAAATCCGCCGGGAGCGGATTTGAACGTTGCGAAGCAACGGCCCGGAGGGTGGCGGGCAGGACGCCC
GCCATAAACTGCCAGGCATCAAATTAAGCAGAAGGCCATCCTGACGGATGGCCTTTTTGCGTTTCTACAA
ACTCTTTCGGTCCGTTGTTTATTTTTCTAAATACATTCAAATATGTATCCGCTCATGAGACAATAACCCT
GATAAATGCTTCAATAATATTGAAAAAGGAAGAGTATGAGTATTCAACATTTCCGTGTCGCCCTTATTCC
CTTTTTTGCGGCATTTTGCCTTCCTGTTTTTGCTCACCCAGAAACGCTGGTGAAAGTAAAAGATGCTGAA
GATCAGTTGGGTGCACGAGTGGGTTACATCGAACTGGATCTCAACAGCGGTAAGATCCTTGAGAGTTTTC
GCCCCGAAGAACGTTTCCCAATGATGAGCACTTTTAAAGTTCTGCTATGTGGCGCGGTATTATCCCGTGT
TGACGCCGGGCAAGAGCAACTCGGTCGCCGCATACACTATTCTCAGAATGACTTGGTTGAGTACTCACCA
GTCACAGAAAAGCATCTTACGGATGGCATGACAGTAAGAGAATTATGCAGTGCTGCCATAACCATGAGTG
ATAACACTGCGGCCAACTTACTTCTGACAACGATCGGAGGACCGAAGGAGCTAACCGCTTTTTTGCACAA
CATGGGGGATCATGTAACTCGCCTTGATCGTTGGGAACCGGAGCTGAATGAAGCCATACCAAACGACGAG
CGTGACACCACGATGCCTGTAGCAATGGCAACAACGTTGCGCAAACTATTAACTGGCGAACTACTTACTC
TAGCTTCCCGGCAACAATTAATAGACTGGATGGAGGCGGATAAAGTTGCAGGACCACTTCTGCGCTCGGC
CCTTCCGGCTGGCTGGTTTATTGCTGATAAATCTGGAGCCGGTGAGCGTGGGTCTCGCGGTATCATTGCA
GCACTGGGGCCAGATGGTAAGCCCTCCCGTATCGTAGTTATCTACACGACGGGGAGTCAGGCAACTATGG
ATGAACGAAATAGACAGATCGCTGAGATAGGTGCCTCACTGATTAAGCATTGGTAACTGTCAGACCAAGT
TTACTCATATATACTTTAGATTGATTTCCTTAGGACTGAGCGTCAACCCCGTAGAAAAGATCAAAGGATC
TTCTTGAGATCCTTTTTTTCTGCGCGTAATCTGCTGCTTGCAAACAAAAAAACCACCGCTACCAGCGGTG
GTTTGTTTGCCGGATCAAGAGCTACCAACTCTTTTTCCGAAGGTAACTGGCTTCAGCAGAGCGCAGATAC
CAAATACTGTCCTTCTAGTGTAGCCGTAGTTAGGCCACCACTTCAAGAACTCTGTAGCACCGCCTACATA
CCTCGCTCTGCTAATCCTGTTACCAGTGGCTGCTGCCAGTGGCGATAAGTCGTGTCTTACCGGGTTGGAC
TCAAGACGATAGTTACCGGATAAGGCGCAGCGGTCGGGCTGAACGGGGGGTTCGTGCACACAGCCCAGCT
TGGAGCGAACGACCTACACCGAACTGAGATACCTACAGCGTGAGCTATGAGAAAGCGCCACGCTTCCCGA
AGGGAGAAAGGCGGACAGGTATCCGGTAAGCGGCAGGGTCGGAACAGGAGAGCGCACGAGGGAGCTTCCA
GGGGGAAACGCCTGGTATCTTTATAGTCCTGTCGGGTTTCGCCACCTCTGACTTGAGCGTCGATTTTTGT
GATGCTCGTCAGGGGGGCGGAGCCTATGGAAAAACGCCAGCAACGCGGCCTTTTTACGGTTCCTGGCCTT
TTGCTGGCCTTTTGCTCACATGTTCTTTCCTGCGTTATCCCCTGATTCTGTGGATAACCGTATTACCGCC
TTTGAGTGAGCTGATACCGCTCGCCGCAGCCGAACGACCGAGCGCAGCGAGTCAGTGAGCGAGGAAGCGG
AAGAGCGCCTGATGCGGTATTTTCTCCTTACGCATCTGTGCGGTATTTCACACCGCATATAAGGTGCACT
GTGACTGGGTCATGGCTGCGCCCCGACACCCGCCAACACCCGCTGACGCGCCCTGACGGGCTTGTCTGCT
CCCGGCATCCGCTTACAGACAAGCTGTGACCGTCTCCGGGAGCTGCATGTGTCAGAGGTTTTCACCGTCA
TCACCGAAACGCGCGAGGCAGCTGCGGTAAAGCTCATCAGCGTGGTCGTGCAGCGATTCACAGATGTCTG
CCTGTTCATCCGCGTCCAGCTCGTTGAGTTTCTCCAGAAGCGTTAATGTCTGGCTTCTGATAAAGCGGGC
CATGTTAAGGGCGGTTTTTTCCTGTTTGGTCACTGATGCCTCCGTGTAAGGGGGATTTCTGTTCATGGGG
GTAATGATACCGATGAAACGAGAGAGGATGCTCACGATACGGGTTACTGATGATGAACATGCCCGGTTAC
TGGAACGTTGTGAGGGTAAACAACTGGCGGTATGGATGCGGCGGGACCAGAGAAAAATCACTCAGGGTCA
ATGCCAGCGCTTCGTTAATACAGATGTAGGTGTTCCACAGGGTAGCCAGCAGCATCCTGCGATGCAGATC
CGGAACATAATGGTGCAGGGCGCTGACTTCCGCGTTTCCAGACTTTACGAAACACGGAAACCGAAGACCA
TTCATGTTGTTGCTCAGGTCGCAGACGTTTTGCAGCAGCAGTCGCTTCACGTTCGCTCGCGTATCGGTGA
TTCATTCTGCTAACCAGTAAGGCAACCCCGCCAGCCTAGCCGGGTCCTCAACGACAGGAGCACGATCATG
CGCACCCGTGGCCAGGACCCAACGCTGCCCGAAATTCCGACACCATCGAATGGTGCAAAACCTTTCGCGG
TATGGCATGATAGCGCCCGGAAGAGAGTCAATTCAGGGTGGTGAATGTGAAACCAGTAACGTTATACGAT
GTCGCAGAGTATGCCGGTGTCTCTTATCAGACCGTTTCCCGCGTGGTGAACCAGGCCAGCCACGTTTCTG
CGAAAACGCGGGAAAAAGTGGAAGCGGCGATGGCGGAGCTGAATTACATTCCCAACCGCGTGGCACAACA
ACTGGCGGGCAAACAGTCGTTGCTGATTGGCGTTGCCACCTCCAGTCTGGCCCTGCACGCGCCGTCGCAA
ATTGTCGCGGCGATTAAATCTCGCGCCGATCAACTGGGTGCCAGCGTGGTGGTGTCGATGGTAGAACGAA
GCGGCGTCGAAGCCTGTAAAGCGGCGGTGCACAATCTTCTCGCGCAACGCGTCAGTGGGCTGATCATTAA
CTATCCGCTGGATGACCAGGATGCCATTGCTGTGGAAGCTGCCTGCACTAATGTTCCGGCGTTATTTCTT
GATGTCTCTGACCAGACACCCATCAACAGTATTATTTTCTCCCATGAAGACGGTACGCGACTGGGCGTGG
AGCATCTGGTCGCATTGGGTCACCAGCAAATCGCGCTGTTAGCGGGCCCATTAAGTTCTGTCTCGGCGCG
TCTGCGTCTGGCTGGCTGGCATAAATATCTCACTCGCAATCAAATTCAGCCGATAGCGGAACGGGAAGGC
GACTGGAGTGCCATGTCCGGTTTTCAACAAACCATGCAAATGCTGAATGAGGGCATCGTTCCCACTGCGA
TGCTGGTTGCCAACGATCAGATGGCGCTGGGCGCAATGCGCGCCATTACCGAGTCCGGGCTGCGCGTTGG
TGCGGATATTTCGGTAGTGGGATACGACGATACCGAAGACAGCTCATGTTATATCCCGCCGTTAACCACC
ATCAAACAGGATTTTCGCCTGCTGGGGCAAACCAGCGTGGACCGCTTGCTGCAACTCTCTCAGGGCCAGG
CGGTGAAGGGCAATCAGCTGTTGCCCGTCTCACTGGTGAAAAGAAAAACCACCCTGGCGCCCAATACACA
AACCGCCTCTCCCCGCGCGTTGGCCGATTCATTAATGCAGCTGGCACGACAGGTTTCCCGACTGGAAAGC
GGGCAGTGAGCGCAACGCAATTAATGTAAGTTAGCTCACTCATTAGGCACAATTCTCATGTTTGACAGCT
TATCATCGACTGCACGGTGCACCAATGCTTCTGGCGTCAGGCAGCCATCGGAAGCTGTGGTATGGCTGTG
CAGGTCGTAAATCACTGCATAATTCGTGTCGCTCAAGGCGCACTCCCGTTCTGGATAATGTTTTTTGCGC
CGACATCATAACGGTTCTGGCAAATATTCTGAAATGAGCTGTTGACAATTAATC
